Addgene plasmid #190350: JAB2177
Purpose: Plasmids encode parts for syntetic genetic circuit construction in eudicot plants (proUBQ10::PIP2A-mCherry-NOSt_6XAmtRO-min35S::GFPint-ADHt)
Depositing lab: Jennifer Brophy & Jose Dinneny. Depositing organization: Stanford University. Publication: Synthetic genetic circuits as a means of reprogramming plant roots. Brophy JAN, Magallon KJ, Duan L, Zhong V, Ramachandran P, Kniazev K, Dinneny JR. Science. 2022 Aug 12;377(6607):747-751. doi: 10.1126/science.abo4326. Epub 2022 Aug 11. PubMed 35951698.
Backbone
  Vector backbone: JAB2120
  Vector type: Plant Expression
Growth in bacteria
  Bacterial resistance: Spectinomycin, 50 μg/mL
  Growth temperature: 37°C
  Growth strain: DH5alpha
  Copy number: High Copy
Gene/Insert
  Gene/Insert name: proUBQ10::PIP2A-mCherry-NOSt_6XAmtRO-min35S::GFPint-ADHt
  Species: Synthetic
  Cloning method: Restriction Enzyme; 5′ cloning site unknown (unknown if destroyed)
Terms and licenses: Academic/Nonprofit Terms; Industry Terms: Not Available to Industry
Depositor comments: Backbone JAB2120 contains proUBQ10::PIP2A-mCherry-NOSt. Please see the fully annotated sequence linked the "Supplemental Documents" section. Please visit https://www.biorxiv.org/content/10.1101/2022.02.02.478917v1 for bioRxiv preprint.
How to cite: JAB2177 was a gift from Jennifer Brophy & Jose Dinneny (Addgene plasmid # 190350 ; http://n2t.net/addgene:190350 ; RRID:Addgene_190350)
