[The description below was written by a language model from this plasmid's Addgene catalogue record and pLannotate feature annotations shown in this document.]
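Description:
JAB2177 is a compact (about 7.1 kb) binary-style plant expression plasmid built on the JAB2120 backbone, one of a set of parts for assembling synthetic genetic circuits in eudicot plants. Nopaline-type left and right T-DNA border repeats flank the payload, consistent with Agrobacterium-mediated delivery. Outside the borders, a high-copy ColE1/pUC-type origin supports propagation in E. coli, and a pSa origin is also present, of the kind used in small binary vectors for replication in Agrobacterium. Bacterial selection is by spectinomycin through aadA. The annotation shows no plant selectable marker. Short fragments of lac regulatory elements, a T3 promoter, a multiple cloning site and other sequences appear to be cloning remnants.

The T-DNA carries two units. The first, inherited from the backbone, is described as a UBQ10 promoter driving the Arabidopsis plasma-membrane aquaporin PIP2A fused to mCherry, ending in the NOS terminator. The promoter itself was not picked up by the automated annotation, though an unannotated stretch precedes the PIP2A coding sequence. This cassette provides a constitutive red membrane marker that can identify transformed cells and serve as a reference signal. The second unit is a synthetic output promoter, with six AmtR operator sites placed upstream of a minimal CaMV 35S promoter. It drives a GFP coding sequence interrupted by the potato ST-LS1 IV2 intron, followed according to the record by an ADH terminator. The intron prevents functional GFP production in bacteria, so fluorescence reports expression in plant cells only. Because a minimal promoter has little activity on its own, GFP output should depend on an AmtR-based synthetic transcription factor supplied from another construct, making this plasmid a reporter for characterising such regulators.
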