Features (pLannotate 1.2.2; 22 found; start..end, strand, type, name):
     10..32      +  misc_feature   LB T-DNA repeat: left border repeat from nopaline C58 T-DNA (truncated)
    688..1548    +  CDS            PIP2-1: PIP21_ARATH - Also known as PIP2A. Experimental evidence at protein level: Swiss-Prot protein existence level 1. Water channel required to facilitate the transport of water across cell membrane. Probably involved in root water uptake. Its function is impaired by Hg(2+). From Arabidopsis thaliana (Mouse-ear cress).
   1555..2264    +  CDS            mCherry (fragment): monomeric derivative of DsRed fluorescent protein (Shaner et al., 2004) mammalian codon-optimized
   2284..2536    +  terminator     NOS terminator: nopaline synthase terminator and poly(A) signal
   2757..2774    +  promoter       35SPPDK promoter (fragment): hybrid promoter consisting of the cauliflower mosaic virus 35S enhancer fused to the maize C4PPDK basal promoter (Yoo et al., 2007)
   2777..2821    +  promoter       minimal CaMV 35S promoter: minimal 35S promoter from cauliflower mosaic virus
   2848..3043    +  CDS            superfolder GFP (fragment): GFP variant that folds robustly even when fused to poorly folded proteins (Pédelacq et al., 2006)
   3045..3233    +  intron         IV2 intron: modified second intron of the potato ST-LS1 gene (Vancanneyt et al., 1990)
   3255..3752    +  CDS            mgfp5 (fragment): GFP with folding enhancement mutations; mgfp5; suitable for expression in plants due to removal of a cryptic intron
   4032..4067    -  misc_feature   MCS (fragment): pBluescript multiple cloning site
   4080..4098    -  promoter       T3 promoter: promoter for bacteriophage T3 RNA polymerase
   4143..4159    -  protein_bind   lac operator: The lac repressor binds to the lac operator to inhibit transcription in E. coli. This inhibition can be relieved by adding lactose or isopropyl-β-D-thiogalactopyranoside (IPTG). lac repressor encoded by lacI
   4167..4197    -  promoter       lac promoter: promoter for the E. coli lac operon
   4212..4233    -  protein_bind   CAP binding site: CAP binding activates transcription in the presence of cAMP. E. coli catabolite activator protein
   4246..4338    -  CDS            lacI (fragment): lac repressor; lacI; The lac repressor binds to the lac operator to inhibit transcription in E. coli. This inhibition can be relieved by adding lactose or isopropyl-β-D-thiogalactopyranoside (IPTG).
   4340..4464    -  rep_origin     RSF ori (fragment): Plasmids containing the RSF 1030 origin of replication can be propagated in E. coli cells that contain additional plasmids with compatible origins.
   4472..4496    +  misc_feature   RB T-DNA repeat: right border repeat from nopaline C58 T-DNA
   4587..5175    -  rep_origin     ori: high-copy-number ColE1/pMB1/pBR322/pUC origin of replication
   5269..6054    -  CDS            aadA: S3AD_SHIFL - Experimental evidence at protein level: Swiss-Prot protein existence level 1. Mediates bacterial resistance to the antibiotics streptomycin and spectinomycin. From Shigella flexneri.
   6115..6264    -  CDS            sat-1 (fragment): STA_ECOLX - Protein inferred from homology: Swiss-Prot protein existence level 3. Involved in resistance to streptothricin, a broad-spectrum antibiotic produced by streptomycetes (PubMed:1850404). Detoxifies streptothricin via acetylation of the beta amino group of the first beta-lysyl moiety of streptothricin (By similarity). From Escherichia coli.
   6406..6504    +  CDS            TRA2_ECOLX (fragment): Protein predicted: Swiss-Prot protein existence level 4. Required for transposition of transposon Tn903. From Escherichia coli.
   6512..6947    +  rep_origin     pSa ori: origin of replication from bacterial plasmid pSa
>Addgene plasmid #190350 | JAB2177 | addgene full sequence | sequence record 387067 | Addgene NGS Result
TTAGACTCTTGGCAGGATATATTGTGGTGTAACGTTAAGCTTTGGTTGTCGACGAGTCAGTAATAAACGG
CGTCAAAGTGGTTGCAGCCGGCACACACGAGTCGTGTTTATCAACTCAAAGCACAAATACTTTTCCTCAA
CCTAAAAATAAGGCAATTAGCCAAAAACAACTTTGCGTGTAAACAACGCTCAATACACGTGTCATTTTAT
TATTAGCTATTGCTTCACCGCCTTAGCTTTCTCGTGACCTAGTCGTCCTCGTCTTTTCTTCTTCTTCTTC
TATAAAACAATACCCAAAGAGCTCTTCTTCTTCACAATTCAGATTTCAATTTCTCAAAATCTTAAAAACT
TTCTCTCAATTCTCTCTACCGTGATCAAGGTAAATTTCTGTGTTCCTTATTCTCTCAAAATCTTCGATTT
TGTTTTCGTTCGATCCCAATTTCGTATATGTTCTTTGGTTTAGATTCTGTTAATCTTAGATCGTAGACGA
TTTTCTGGGTTTGATCGTTAGATATCATCTTAATTCTCGATTAGGGTTTCATAGATATCATCCGATTTGT
TCAAATAATTTGAGTTTTGTCGAATAATTACTCTTCGATTTGTGATTTCTATCTAGATCTGGTGTTAGTT
TCTAGTTTGTGCGATCGAATTTGTCGATTAATCTGAGTTTTTCTGATTAACAGCACCATGGCAAAGGATG
TGGAAGCCGTTCCCGGAGAAGGATTTCAGACAAGAGACTATCAAGATCCGCCACCAGCTCCGTTTATTGA
TGGAGCGGAGCTAAAGAAGTGGTCTTTCTACAGAGCAGTTATCGCAGAGTTCGTAGCCACTCTCCTCTTC
TTATACATCACCGTTTTGACAGTCATCGGTTACAAGATTCAGTCCGATACTGATGCCGGTGGCGTAGATT
GCGGCGGAGTTGGAATCCTCGGTATCGCTTGGGCCTTTGGTGGTATGATCTTCATCCTCGTCTACTGCAC
CGCCGGTATCTCTGGTGGTCACATTAACCCAGCGGTGACATTTGGGCTATTCTTGGCACGTAAAGTGTCG
TTACCTAGGGCCCTATTGTACATAATCGCTCAGTGTTTGGGTGCGATTTGTGGAGTTGGTTTTGTCAAAG
CCTTCCAAAGCTCTTACTACACCCGTTACGGAGGTGGAGCCAACTCTCTAGCCGATGGCTACAGCACAGG
GACCGGTCTAGCCGCAGAGATCATTGGTACTTTCGTTCTTGTCTACACCGTATTCTCTGCCACTGACCCC
AAACGTAGTGCCAGAGACTCCCACGTTCCGGTGTTGGCGCCACTTCCAATCGGATTTGCCGTGTTCATGG
TACATTTGGCTACCATTCCCATTACCGGAACCGGAATTAACCCGGCAAGGAGTTTCGGAGCTGCCGTAAT
CTACAACAAGAGCAAGCCATGGGATGACCACTGGATATTTTGGGTTGGACCATTCATTGGAGCTGCGATA
GCTGCATTCTACCACCAATTCGTTCTAAGAGCTTCAGGTTCTAAGTCTCTTGGATCATTCAGAAGTGCTG
CCAACGTCGGATCCATGGTGAGCAAGGGCGAGGAGGATAACATGGCCATCATCAAGGAGTTCATGCGCTT
CAAGGTGCACATGGAGGGCTCCGTGAACGGCCACGAGTTCGAGATCGAGGGCGAGGGCGAGGGCCGCCCC
TACGAGGGCACCCAGACCGCCAAGCTGAAGGTGACCAAGGGTGGCCCCCTGCCCTTCGCCTGGGACATCC
TGTCCCCTCAGTTCATGTACGGCTCCAAGGCCTACGTGAAGCACCCCGCCGACATCCCCGACTACTTGAA
GCTGTCCTTCCCCGAGGGCTTCAAGTGGGAGCGCGTGATGAACTTCGAGGACGGCGGCGTGGTGACCGTG
ACCCAGGACTCCTCCCTGCAGGACGGCGAGTTCATCTACAAGGTGAAGCTGCGCGGCACCAACTTCCCCT
CCGACGGCCCCGTAATGCAGAATAAGACCATGGGCTGGGAGGCCTCCTCCGAGCGGATGTACCCCGAGGA
CGGCGCCCTGAAGGGCGAGATCAAGCAGAGGCTGAAGCTGAAGGACGGCGGCCACTACGACGCTGAGGTC
AAGACCACCTACAAGGCCAAGAAGCCCGTGCAGCTGCCCGGCGCCTACAACGTCAACATCAAGTTGGACA
TCACCTCCCACAACGAGGACTACACCATCGTGGAACAGTACGAACGCGCCGAGGGCCGCCACTCCACCGG
CGGCATGGAGGAGCTGTACAAGTAAAGCGGCCGCCCGGCTGCAGATCGTTCAAACATTTGGCAATAAAGT
TTCTTAAGATTGAATCCTGTTGCCGGTCTTGCGATGATTATCATATAATTTCTGTTGAATTACGTTAAGC
ATGTAATAATTAACATGTAATGCATGACGTTATTTATGAGATGGGTTTTTATGATTAGAGTCCCGCAATT
ATACATTTAATACGCGATAGAAAACAAAATATAGCGCGCAAACTAGGATAAATTATCGCGCGCGGTGTCA
TCTATGTTACTAGATCGGGGCGCGCCCTCGAGGAAGACGTAATGATAGAAAAGTTGGCTGCGGCCGCGAA
TTTCTATCGATCTATAGATAATGATTTCTATCGATCTATAGATAATCATTTCTATCGATCTATAGATAAT
CATTTCTATCGATCTATAGATAATGTTTTCTATCGATCTATAGATAATAGTTTCTATCGATCTATAGATA
ATCGGGTCTAAGCTAGCTAGGCCACCCACAATCCCACTATCCTTTCGCAAGACCCTTCCTCTATATAAGG
AAGTTCATTTCATTTGGAGAGAACACGGGGGACTCTAGACACCATGGTGAGTAAAGGAGAAGAACTTTTC
ACTGGAGTTGTCCCAATTCTTGTTGAATTAGATGGTGATGTTAATGGGCACAAATTTTCTGTCAGTGGAG
AGGGTGAAGGTGATGCAACATACGGAAAACTTACCCTTAAATTTATTTGCACTACTGGAAAACTACCTGT
TCCATGGCCAACCCTGGTCACCACCCTGACCTACGTAAGTTTCTGCTTCTACCTTTGATATATATATAAT
AATTATCATTAATTAGTAGTAATATAATATTTCAAATATTTTTTTCAAAATAAAAGAATGTAGTATATAG
CAATTGCTTTTCTGTAGTTTATAAGTGTGTATATTTTAATTTATAACTTTTCTAATATATGACCAAAATT
TGTTGATGTGCAGGGCGTGCAGTGCTTCTCCCGTTACCCTGATCATATGAAGCGGCACGACTTCTTCAAG
AGCGCCATGCCTGAGGGATACGTGCAGGAGAGGACCATCTTCTTCAAGGACGACGGGAACTACAAGACAC
GTGCTGAAGTCAAGTTTGAGGGTGACACCCTCGTCAACAGGATCGAGCTTAAGGGAATCGATTTCAAGGA
GGACGGAAACATCCTCGGCCACAAGTTGGAATACAACTACAACTCCCACAACGTATACATCATGGCCGAC
AAGCAAAAGAACGGCATCAAAGCCAACTTCAAGACCCGCCACAACATCGAGGACGGCGGCGTGCAACTCG
CTGATCATTATCAACAAAATACTCCAATTGGCGATGGCCCTGTCCTTTTACCAGACAACCATTACCTGTC
CACACAATCTGCCCTTTCGAAAGATCCCAACGAAAAGAGAGATCACATGGTCCTTCTTGAGTTTGTAACA
GCTGCTGGGATTACACATGGCATGGATGAACTATACAAATAATGTCAAGCCATTCTCTCGCAGATGATGT
TCACTTTGTGTTTTACTTCCTTTATGCATTCACAGCAATAAAAGAAAGAAATCTCCATCGCTTTTGGTTT
TCTTCTCTGTCTTAAGTTAGTCGTTTTCGTGTCTAATCTATTACTTATCATTGTAATAGACTCTTCTTCT
ATTGAGATTTGAATATAAACTAAAACACATTCCATTTTACTGTGTTCTCAACATTCAGAATGCAAACGGA
CTAACCGTAGTGACTCGGCTTGAGTCTTCGGGCTAGAGCGGACTAGTTCTAGAGCGGCCGCCACCGCGGT
GGAGCTCCAGCTTTTGTTCCCTTTAGTGAGGGTTAATTGCGCGCTTGGCGTAATCATGGTCATAGCTGTT
TCCTGTGTGAAATTGTTATCCGCTCACAATTCCACACAACATACGAGCCGGAAGCATAAAGTGTAAAGCC
TGGGGTGCCTAATGAGTGAGCTAACTCACATTAATTGCGTTGCGCTCACTGCCCGCTTTCCAGTCGGGAA
ACCTGTCGTGCCAGCTGCATTAATGAATCGGCCAACGCGCGGGGAGAGGCGGTTTGCGTATTGGGCGCTC
TTCCGCTTCCTCGCTCACTGACTCGCTGCGCTCGGTCGTTCGGCTGCGGCGAGCGGTATCAGCTCACTCA
AAGGCGGTAATACGGTTATCCACAGAATCAGGGGATAACGCAGGAAAGAACATGAAGGCCTTGACAGGAT
ATATTGGCGGGTAAACTAAGTCGCTGTATGTGTTTGTTTGAGATCTCATGTGAGCAAAAGGCCAGCAAAA
GGCCAGGAACCGTAAAAAGGCCGCGTTGCTGGCGTTTTTCCATAGGCTCCGCCCCCCTGACGAGCATCAC
AAAAATCGACGCTCAAGTCAGAGGTGGCGAAACCCGACAGGACTATAAAGATACCAGGCGTTTCCCCCTG
GAAGCTCCCTCGTGCGCTCTCCTGTTCCGACCCTGCCGCTTACCGGATACCTGTCCGCCTTTCTCCCTTC
GGGAAGCGTGGCGCTTTCTCATAGCTCACGCTGTAGGTATCTCAGTTCGGTGTAGGTCGTTCGCTCCAAG
CTGGGCTGTGTGCACGAACCCCCCGTTCAGCCCGACCGCTGCGCCTTATCCGGTAACTATCGTCTTGAGT
CCAACCCGGTAAGACACGACTTATCGCCACTGGCAGCAGCCACTGGTAACAGGATTAGCAGAGCGAGGTA
TGTAGGCGGTGCTACAGAGTTCTTGAAGTGGTGGCCTAACTACGGCTACACTAGAAGAACAGTATTTGGT
ATCTGTGCTCTGCTGAAGCCAGTTACCTTCGGAAGAAGAGTTGGTAGCTCTTGATCCGGCAAACAAACCA
CCGCTGGTAGCGGTGGTTTTTTTGTTTGCAAGCAGCAGATTACGCGCAGAAAAAAAGGATCTCAAGAAGA
TCCTTTGATCTTTTCTACGGGGTCTGACGCTCAGTGGAACGAAAACTCACGTTAAGGGATTTTGGTCATG
AATTCTTGTTAGACATTATTTGCCGACTACCTTGGTGATCTCGCCTTTCACGTAGTGAACAAATTCTTCC
AACTGATCTGCGCGCGAGGCCAAGCGATCTTCTTGTCCAAGATAAGCCTGCCTAGCTTCAAGTATGACGG
GCTGATACTGGGCCGGCAGGCGCTCCATTGCCCAGTCGGCAGCGACATCCTTCGGCGCGATTTTGCCGGT
TACTGCGCTGTACCAAATGCGGGACAACGTAAGCACTACATTTCGCTCATCGCCAGCCCAGTCGGGCGGC
GAGTTCCATAGCGTTAAGGTTTCATTTAGCGCCTCAAATAGATCCTGTTCAGGAACCGGATCAAAGAGTT
CCTCCGCCGCTGGACCTACCAAGGCAACGCTATGTTCTCTTGCTTTTGTCAGCAAGATAGCCAGATCAAT
GTCGATCGTGGCTGGCTCGAAGATACCTGCAAGAATGTCATTGCGCTGCCATTCTCCAAATTGCAGTTCG
CGCTTAGCTGGATAACGCCACGGAATGATGTCGTCGTGCACAACAATGGTGACTTCTACAGCGCGGAGAA
TCTCGCTCTCTCCAGGGGAAGCCGAAGTTTCCAAAAGGTCGTTGATCAAAGCTCGCCGCGTTGTTTCATC
AAGCCTTACGGTCACCGTAACCAGCAAATCAATATCACTGTGTGGCTTCAGGCCGCCATCCACTGCGGAG
CCGTACAAATGTACGGCCAGCAACGTCGGTTCGAGATGGCGCTCGATGACGCCAACTACCTCTGATAGTT
GAGTCGATACTTCGGCGATCACCGCTTCCCTCATGATGTTTAACTCCTGAATTAAGCCGCGCCGCGAAGC
GGTGTCGGCTTGAATGAATTGTTAGGCGTCATCCTGTGCTCCCGAGAACCAGTACCAGTACATCGCTGTT
TCGTTCGAGACTTGAGGTCTAGTTTTATACGTGAACAGGTCAATGCCGCCGAGAGTAAAGCCACATTTTG
CGTACAAATTGCAGGCAGGTACATTGTTCGTTTGTGCCATGATGATATATTTTTATCTTGTGCAATGTAA
CATCAGAGATTTTGAGACACAACGTGGCTTTGTTGAATAAATCGAACTTTTGCTGAGTTGAAGGATCAGA
TCACGCATCTTCCCGACAACGCAGACCGTTCCGTGGCAAAGCAAAAGTTCAAAATCACCAACTGGTCCAC
CTACAACAAAGCTCTCATCAACCGTGGCTCCCTCACTTTCTGGCTGGATGATGGGGCGATTCAGGAGATC
CCCATCCAACAGCCCGCCGTCGAGCGGGCTTTTTTATCCCCGGAAGCCTGTGGATAGAGGGTAGTTATCC
ACGTGAAACCGCTAATGCCCCGCAAAGCCTTGATTCACGGGGCTTTCCGGCCCGCTCCAAAAACTATCCA
CGTGAAATCGCTAATCAGGGTACGTGAAATCGCTAATCGGAGTACGTGAAATCGCTAATAAGGTCACGTG
AAATCGCTAATCAAAAAGGCACGTGAGAACGCTAATAGCCCTTTCAGATCAACAGCTTGCAAACACCCCT
CGCTCCGGCAAGTAGTTACAGCAAGTAGTATGTTCAATTAGCTTTTCAATTATGAATATATATATCAATT
ATTGGTCGCCCTTGGCTTGTGGACAATGCGCTACGCGCACCGGCTCCGCCCGTGGACAACCGCAAGCGGT
TGCCCACCGTCGAGCGCCTTTGCCCACAACCCGGCGGCCGGCCGCAACAGATCGTTTTATAAATTTTTTT
TTTTGAAAAAGAAAAAGCCCGAAAGGCGGCAACCTCTCGGGCTTCTGGATTTCCGATCCCCGGAA
